Addgene plasmid #107009: pGL3 3'UTR reporter WT 1.3 kb CD274 Hs 3'UTR Final
Purpose: Modified Luciferase expression vector
Depositing lab: Julian Downward. Depositing organization: Francis Crick Institute. Publication: Oncogenic RAS Signaling Promotes Tumor Immunoresistance by Stabilizing PD-L1 mRNA. Coelho MA, de Carne Trecesson S, Rana S, Zecchin D, Moore C, Molina-Arcas M, East P, Spencer-Dene B, Nye E, Barnouin K, Snijders AP, Lai WS, Blackshear PJ, Downward J. Immunity. 2017 Dec 19;47(6):1083-1099.e6. doi: 10.1016/j.immuni.2017.11.016. Epub 2017 Dec 12. PubMed 29246442.
Backbone
  Vector backbone: pGL3
  Backbone manufacturer: Promega
  Vector type: Mammalian Expression, Luciferase
Growth in bacteria
  Bacterial resistance: Ampicillin, 100 μg/mL
  Growth temperature: 37°C
  Growth strain: DH5alpha
  Copy number: Unknown
Gene/Insert
  Gene/Insert name: CD274 (alt name: PD-L1, B7-H1)
  Species: H. sapiens (human)
  Insert size (bp): 1412
  Entrez Gene: CD274 (a.k.a. ADMIO5, B7-H, B7H1, PD-L1, PDCD1L1, PDCD1LG1, PDL1, hPD-L1)
  Cloning method: Restriction Enzyme; 5′ cloning site XbaI (unknown if destroyed); 3′ cloning site BamHI (unknown if destroyed)
  Sequencing primers: 5′ n/a; 3′ pGL3-1: GAGCTGACTGGGTTGAAG
Terms and licenses: Academic/Nonprofit Terms; Industry Terms: Not Available to Industry
How to cite: pGL3 3'UTR reporter WT 1.3 kb CD274 Hs 3'UTR Final was a gift from Julian Downward (Addgene plasmid # 107009 ; http://n2t.net/addgene:107009 ; RRID:Addgene_107009)
