[The description below was written by a language model from this plasmid's Addgene catalogue record and pLannotate feature annotations shown in this document.]
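Description:
pGL3 3'UTR reporter WT 1.3 kb CD274 Hs 3'UTR Final is a mammalian luciferase reporter plasmid built on the Promega pGL3 backbone. It is designed to test how the 3' untranslated region of human CD274 (PD-L1, B7-H1) affects expression of a linked transcript. It is propagated in E. coli using a high-copy ColE1/pUC-type origin and selected with ampicillin through the β-lactamase gene and its own promoter. An f1 phage origin is also present, along with short tetracycline-resistance and lacZα fragments that appear to be non-functional remnants of earlier cloning.

The reporter unit consists of the SV40 early promoter driving the enhanced firefly luciferase gene (luc+). Upstream of the promoter sit a synthetic polyadenylation signal and an RNA polymerase II transcriptional pause site from the human α2 globin gene. These standard pGL3 elements suppress read-through transcription from the backbone and so lower background signal. The catalogue lists a 1412 bp wild-type human CD274 insert cloned between XbaI and BamHI. The feature table does not annotate this insert, but an unannotated stretch of about 1.4 kb lies directly downstream of the luciferase coding sequence, which is consistent with the 3'UTR sitting there. No polyadenylation signal is annotated downstream of luciferase, so mRNA 3' end formation may rely on sequences within the insert, although the record does not state this.

Because the promoter is constitutive, changes in luciferase output reflect post-transcriptional control acting through the CD274 3'UTR, such as effects on mRNA stability or translation. The associated publication concerns stabilisation of PD-L1 mRNA by oncogenic RAS signalling. The "WT" label suggests the plasmid serves as the reference for comparison with mutated 3'UTR variants.
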