Features (pLannotate 1.2.2; 10 found; start..end, strand, type, name):
      7..55      +  polyA_signal   poly(A) signal: synthetic polyadenylation signal
     69..160     +  misc_feature   pause site: RNA polymerase II transcriptional pause signal from the human α2 globin gene
    215..411     +  promoter       SV40 promoter: SV40 early promoter
    447..2099    +  CDS            luciferase: firefly luciferase; luc+; enhanced luc+ version of the luciferase gene
   3524..3656    +  CDS            TcR (fragment): tetracycline efflux protein; tet; confers resistance to tetracycline
   3836..4424    -  rep_origin     ori: high-copy-number ColE1/pMB1/pBR322/pUC origin of replication
   4595..5455    -  CDS            AmpR: β-lactamase; bla; confers resistance to ampicillin, carbenicillin, and related antibiotics
   5456..5560    -  promoter       AmpR promoter: bla
   5587..6015    +  rep_origin     f1 ori (sequence partly withheld): f1 bacteriophage origin of replication; arrow indicates direction of (+) strand synthesis
   6047..6114    -  CDS            lacZα (fragment): LacZα fragment of β-galactosidase; lacZ fragment
>Addgene plasmid #107009 | pGL3 3'UTR reporter WT 1.3 kb CD274 Hs 3'UTR Final | addgene full sequence | sequence record 206327 | Addgene NGS Result
GGCCGCAATAAAATATCTTTATTTTCATTACATCTGTGTGTTGGTTTTTTGTGTGAATCGATAGTACTAA
CATACGCTCTCCATCAAAACAAAACGAAACAAAACAAACTAGCAAAATAGGCTGTCCCCAGTGCAAGTGC
AGGTGCCAGAACATTTCTCTATCGATAGGTACCGAGCTCTTACGCGTGCTAGCCCGGGCTCGAGATCTGC
GATCTGCATCTCAATTAGTCAGCAACCATAGTCCCGCCCCTAACTCCGCCCATCCCGCCCCTAACTCCGC
CCAGTTCCGCCCATTCTCCGCCCCATCGCTGACTAATTTTTTTTATTTATGCAGAGGCCGAGGCCGCCTC
GGCCTCTGAGCTATTCCAGAAGTAGTGAGGAGGCTTTTTTGGAGGCCTAGGCTTTTGCAAAAAGCTTGGC
ATTCCGGTACTGTTGGTAAAGCCACCATGGAAGACGCCAAAAACATAAAGAAAGGCCCGGCGCCATTCTA
TCCGCTGGAAGATGGAACCGCTGGAGAGCAACTGCATAAGGCTATGAAGAGATACGCCCTGGTTCCTGGA
ACAATTGCTTTTACAGATGCACATATCGAGGTGGACATCACTTACGCTGAGTACTTCGAAATGTCCGTTC
GGTTGGCAGAAGCTATGAAACGATATGGGCTGAATACAAATCACAGAATCGTCGTATGCAGTGAAAACTC
TCTTCAATTCTTTATGCCGGTGTTGGGCGCGTTATTTATCGGAGTTGCAGTTGCGCCCGCGAACGACATT
TATAATGAACGTGAATTGCTCAACAGTATGGGCATTTCGCAGCCTACCGTGGTGTTCGTTTCCAAAAAGG
GGTTGCAAAAAATTTTGAACGTGCAAAAAAAGCTCCCAATCATCCAAAAAATTATTATCATGGATTCTAA
AACGGATTACCAGGGATTTCAGTCGATGTACACGTTCGTCACATCTCATCTACCTCCCGGTTTTAATGAA
TACGATTTTGTGCCAGAGTCCTTCGATAGGGACAAGACAATTGCACTGATCATGAACTCCTCTGGATCTA
CTGGTCTGCCTAAAGGTGTCGCTCTGCCTCATAGAACTGCCTGCGTGAGATTCTCGCATGCCAGAGATCC
TATTTTTGGCAATCAAATCATTCCGGATACTGCGATTTTAAGTGTTGTTCCATTCCATCACGGTTTTGGA
ATGTTTACTACACTCGGATATTTGATATGTGGATTTCGAGTCGTCTTAATGTATAGATTTGAAGAAGAGC
TGTTTCTGAGGAGCCTTCAGGATTACAAGATTCAAAGTGCGCTGCTGGTGCCAACCCTATTCTCCTTCTT
CGCCAAAAGCACTCTGATTGACAAATACGATTTATCTAATTTACACGAAATTGCTTCTGGTGGCGCTCCC
CTCTCTAAGGAAGTCGGGGAAGCGGTTGCCAAGAGGTTCCATCTGCCAGGTATCAGGCAAGGATATGGGC
TCACTGAGACTACATCAGCTATTCTGATTACACCCGAGGGGGATGATAAACCGGGCGCGGTCGGTAAAGT
TGTTCCATTTTTTGAAGCGAAGGTTGTGGATCTGGATACCGGGAAAACGCTGGGCGTTAATCAAAGAGGC
GAACTGTGTGTGAGAGGTCCTATGATTATGTCCGGTTATGTAAACAATCCGGAAGCGACCAACGCCTTGA
TTGACAAGGATGGATGGCTACATTCTGGAGACATAGCTTACTGGGACGAAGACGAACACTTCTTCATCGT
TGACCGCCTGAAGTCTCTGATTAAGTACAAAGGCTATCAGGTGGCTCCCGCTGAATTGGAATCCATCTTG
CTCCAACACCCCAACATCTTCGACGCAGGTGTCGCAGGTCTTCCCGACGATGACGCCGGTGAACTTCCCG
CCGCCGTTGTTGTTTTGGAGCACGGAAAGACGATGACGGAAAAAGAGATCGTGGATTACGTCGCCAGTCA
AGTAACAACCGCGAAAAAGTTGCGCGGAGGAGTTGTGTTTGTGGACGAAGTACCGAAAGGTCTTACCGGA
AAACTCGACGCAAGAAAAATCAGAGAGATCCTCATAAAGGCCAAGAAGGGCGGAAAGATCGCCGTGTAAT
TCTAGAGAAAAATAACACTGGAATTCCTTTTCTAGCATTATATTTATTCCTGATTTGCCTTTGCCATATA
ATCTAATGCTTGTTTATATAGTGTCTGGTATTGTTTAACAGTTCTGTCTTTTCTATTTAAATGCCACTAA
ATTTTAAATTCATACCTTTCCATGATTCAAAATTCAAAAGATCCCATGGGAGATGGTTGGAAAATCTCCA
CTTCATCCTCCAAGCCATTCAAGTTTCCTTTCCAGAAGCAACTGCTACTGCCTTTCATTCATATGTTCTT
CTAAAGATAGTCTACATTTGGAAATGTATGTTAAAAGCACGTATTTTTAAAATTTTTTTCCTAAATAGTA
ACACATTGTATGTCTGCTGTGTACTTTGCTATTTTTATTTATTTTAGTGTTTCTTATATAGCAGATGGAA
TGAATTTGAAGTTCCCAGGGCTGAGGATCCATGCCTTCTTTGTTTCTAAGTTATCTTTCCCATAGCTTTT
CATTATCTTTCATATGATCCAGTATATGTTAAATATGTCCTACATATACATTTAGACAACCACCATTTGT
TAAGTATTTGCTCTAGGACAGAGTTTGGATTTGTTTATGTTTGCTCAAAAGGAGACCCATGGGCTCTCCA
GGGTGCACTGAGTCAATCTAGTCCTAAAAAGCAATCTTATTATTAACTCTGTATGACAGAATCATGTCTG
GAACTTTTGTTTTCTGCTTTCTGTCAAGTATAAACTTCACTTTGATGCTGTACTTGCAAAATCACATTTT
CTTTCTGGAAATTCCGGCAGTGTACCTTGACTGCTAGCTACCCTGTGCCAGAAAAGCCTCATTCGTTGTG
CTTGAACCCTTGAATGCCACCAGCTGTCATCACTACACAGCCCTCCTAAGAGGCTTCCTGGAGGTTTCGA
GATTCAGATGCCCTGGGAGATCCCAGAGTTTCCTTTCCCTCTTGGCCATATTCTGGTGTCAATGACAAGG
AGTACCTTGGCTTTGCCACATGTCAAGGCTGAAGAAACAGTGTCTCCAACAGAGCTCCTTGTGTTATCTG
TTTGTACATGTGCATTTGTACAGTAATTGGTGTGACAGTGTTCTTTGTGTGAATTACAGGCAAGAATTGT
GGCTGAGCAAGGCACATAGTCTACTCAGTCTATTCCTAAGTCCTAACTCCTCCTTGTGGTGTTGGATTTG
TAAGGCACTTTATCCCTTTTGTCTCATGTTTCATCGTAAATGGCATAGGCAGAGATGATACCTAATTCTG
CATTTGATTGTCACTTTTTGTACCTGCATTAATTTAATAAAATATTCTTATTTATTTTGTTACTTGGTAC
ACCAGCATGTCCATTTTCTTGTTTATTTTGTGTTTAATAAAATGTTCAGTTTAACATCCCAGTGGAGAAA
GTTACTTGGAATATTTGCGGATCCGTCGACCGATGCCCTTGAGAGCCTTCAACCCAGTCAGCTCCTTCCG
GTGGGCGCGGGGCATGACTATCGTCGCCGCACTTATGACTGTCTTCTTTATCATGCAACTCGTAGGACAG
GTGCCGGCAGCGCTCTTCCGCTTCCTCGCTCACTGACTCGCTGCGCTCGGTCGTTCGGCTGCGGCGAGCG
GTATCAGCTCACTCAAAGGCGGTAATACGGTTATCCACAGAATCAGGGGATAACGCAGGAAAGAACATGT
GAGCAAAAGGCCAGCAAAAGGCCAGGAACCGTAAAAAGGCCGCGTTGCTGGCGTTTTTCCATAGGCTCCG
CCCCCCTGACGAGCATCACAAAAATCGACGCTCAAGTCAGAGGTGGCGAAACCCGACAGGACTATAAAGA
TACCAGGCGTTTCCCCCTGGAAGCTCCCTCGTGCGCTCTCCTGTTCCGACCCTGCCGCTTACCGGATACC
TGTCCGCCTTTCTCCCTTCGGGAAGCGTGGCGCTTTCTCATAGCTCACGCTGTAGGTATCTCAGTTCGGT
GTAGGTCGTTCGCTCCAAGCTGGGCTGTGTGCACGAACCCCCCGTTCAGCCCGACCGCTGCGCCTTATCC
GGTAACTATCGTCTTGAGTCCAACCCGGTAAGACACGACTTATCGCCACTGGCAGCAGCCACTGGTAACA
GGATTAGCAGAGCGAGGTATGTAGGCGGTGCTACAGAGTTCTTGAAGTGGTGGCCTAACTACGGCTACAC
TAGAAGAACAGTATTTGGTATCTGCGCTCTGCTGAAGCCAGTTACCTTCGGAAAAAGAGTTGGTAGCTCT
TGATCCGGCAAACAAACCACCGCTGGTAGCGGTGGTTTTTTTGTTTGCAAGCAGCAGATTACGCGCAGAA
AAAAAGGATCTCAAGAAGATCCTTTGATCTTTTCTACGGGGTCTGACGCTCAGTGGAACGAAAACTCACG
TTAAGGGATTTTGGTCATGAGATTATCAAAAAGGATCTTCACCTAGATCCTTTTAAATTAAAAATGAAGT
TTTAAATCAATCTAAAGTATATATGAGTAAACTTGGTCTGACAGTTACCAATGCTTAATCAGTGAGGCAC
CTATCTCAGCGATCTGTCTATTTCGTTCATCCATAGTTGCCTGACTCCCCGTCGTGTAGATAACTACGAT
ACGGGAGGGCTTACCATCTGGCCCCAGTGCTGCAATGATACCGCGAGACCCACGCTCACCGGCTCCAGAT
TTATCAGCAATAAACCAGCCAGCCGGAAGGGCCGAGCGCAGAAGTGGTCCTGCAACTTTATCCGCCTCCA
TCCAGTCTATTAATTGTTGCCGGGAAGCTAGAGTAAGTAGTTCGCCAGTTAATAGTTTGCGCAACGTTGT
TGCCATTGCTACAGGCATCGTGGTGTCACGCTCGTCGTTTGGTATGGCTTCATTCAGCTCCGGTTCCCAA
CGATCAAGGCGAGTTACATGATCCCCCATGTTGTGCAAAAAAGCGGTTAGCTCCTTCGGTCCTCCGATCG
TTGTCAGAAGTAAGTTGGCCGCAGTGTTATCACTCATGGTTATGGCAGCACTGCATAATTCTCTTACTGT
CATGCCATCCGTAAGATGCTTTTCTGTGACTGGTGAGTACTCAACCAAGTCATTCTGAGAATAGTGTATG
CGGCGACCGAGTTGCTCTTGCCCGGCGTCAATACGGGATAATACCGCGCCACATAGCAGAACTTTAAAAG
TGCTCATCATTGGAAAACGTTCTTCGGGGCGAAAACTCTCAAGGATCTTACCGCTGTTGAGATCCAGTTC
GATGTAACCCACTCGTGCACCCAACTGATCTTCAGCATCTTTTACTTTCACCAGCGTTTCTGGGTGAGCA
AAAACAGGAAGGCAAAATGCCGCAAAAAAGGGAATAAGGGCGACACGGAAATGTTGAATACTCATACTCT
TCCTTTTTCAATATTATTGAAGCATTTATCAGGGTTATTGTCTCATGAGCGGATACATATTTGAATGTAT
TTAGAAAAATAAACAAATAGGGGTTCCGCGCACATTTCCCCGAAAAGTGCCACCTG
[124 nt withheld, positions 5587-5710]
C
[91 nt withheld, positions 5712-5802]
A
[49 nt withheld, positions 5804-5852]
CCTTTGACGTTGGAGTCCACGTTCTTT
[37 nt withheld, positions 5880-5916]
ACCCTATCTCGGTCTATTCTTTTGATTTATAAGGGATTTTGCCGATTTCGGCCTATTGGTTAAAAAATGA
GCTGATTTAACAAAAATTTAACGCGAATTTTAACAAAATATTAACGCTTACAATTTGCCATTCGCCATTC
AGGCTGCGCAACTGTTGGGAAGGGCGATCGGTGCGGGCCTCTTCGCTATTACGCCAGCCCAAGCTACCAT
GATAAGTAAGTAATATTAAGGTACGGGAGGTACTTGGAGC
