>Addgene plasmid #107009 | pGL3 3'UTR reporter WT 1.3 kb CD274 Hs 3'UTR Final | depositor partial sequence | sequence record 201915 | Sequence of XbaI-BamHI insert
GAAAAATAACACTGGAATTCCTTTTCTAGCATTATATTTATTCCTGATTTGCCTTTGCCATATAATCTAA
TGCTTGTTTATATAGTGTCTGGTATTGTTTAACAGTTCTGTCTTTTCTATTTAAATGCCACTAAATTTTA
AATTCATACCTTTCCATGATTCAAAATTCAAAAGATCCCATGGGAGATGGTTGGAAAATCTCCACTTCAT
CCTCCAAGCCATTCAAGTTTCCTTTCCAGAAGCAACTGCTACTGCCTTTCATTCATATGTTCTTCTAAAG
ATAGTCTACATTTGGAAATGTATGTTAAAAGCACGTATTTTTAAAATTTTTTTCCTAAATAGTAACACAT
TGTATGTCTGCTGTGTACTTTGCTATTTTTATTTATTTTAGTGTTTCTTATATAGCAGATGGAATGAATT
TGAAGTTCCCAGGGCTGAGGATCCATGCCTTCTTTGTTTCTAAGTTATCTTTCCCATAGCTTTTCATTAT
CTTTCATATGATCCAGTATATGTTAAATATGTCCTACATATACATTTAGACAACCACCATTTGTTAAGTA
TTTGCTCTAGGACAGAGTTTGGATTTGTTTATGTTTGCTCAAAAGGAGACCCATGGGCTCTCCAGGGTGC
ACTGAGTCAATCTAGTCCTAAAAAGCAATCTTATTATTAACTCTGTATGACAGAATCATGTCTGGAACTT
TTGTTTTCTGCTTTCTGTCAAGTATAAACTTCACTTTGATGCTGTACTTGCAAAATCACATTTTCTTTCT
GGAAATTCCGGCAGTGTACCTTGACTGCTAGCTACCCTGTGCCAGAAAAGCCTCATTCGTTGTGCTTGAA
CCCTTGAATGCCACCAGCTGTCATCACTACACAGCCCTCCTAAGAGGCTTCCTGGAGGTTTCGAGATTCA
GATGCCCTGGGAGATCCCAGAGTTTCCTTTCCCTCTTGGCCATATTCTGGTGTCAATGACAAGGAGTACC
TTGGCTTTGCCACATGTCAAGGCTGAAGAAACAGTGTCTCCAACAGAGCTCCTTGTGTTATCTGTTTGTA
CATGTGCATTTGTACAGTAATTGGTGTGACAGTGTTCTTTGTGTGAATTACAGGCAAGAATTGTGGCTGA
GCAAGGCACATAGTCTACTCAGTCTATTCCTAAGTCCTAACTCCTCCTTGTGGTGTTGGATTTGTAAGGC
ACTTTATCCCTTTTGTCTCATGTTTCATCGTAAATGGCATAGGCAGAGATGATACCTAATTCTGCATTTG
ATTGTCACTTTTTGTACCTGCATTAATTTAATAAAATATTCTTATTTATTTTGTTACTTGGTACACCAGC
ATGTCCATTTTCTTGTTTATTTTGTGTTTAATAAAATGTTCAGTTTAACATCCCAGTGGAGAAAGTTACT
TGGAATATTTGC
